Addgene plasmid #159963: AAV-CMV-NLS-mTurquoise2dC7-408LOV2-Ja(delta)-NES21-WPRE
Purpose: optoNES construct with modified mTurquoise2-LOV2 RET
Depositing lab: Michael Courtney. Depositing organization: Turku Bioscience Centre. Publication: Resonance energy transfer sensitises and monitors in situ switching of LOV2-based optogenetic actuators. Li LL, Klein FM, Li Greci L, Popinigis A, Freudenberg F, Courtney MJ. Nat Commun. 2020 Oct 9;11(1):5107. doi: 10.1038/s41467-020-18816-8. PubMed 33037199.
Backbone
  Vector backbone: AAV
  Backbone size w/o insert (bp): 4651
  Vector type: Mammalian Expression, AAV
Growth in bacteria
  Bacterial resistance: Ampicillin, 100 μg/mL
  Growth temperature: 37°C
  Growth strain: NEB Stable
  Copy number: High Copy
Gene/Insert
  Gene/Insert name: NLS-mTurquoise2dC7-408LOV2-Ja(delta)-NES21
  Species: Synthetic
  Insert size (bp): 1250
  Mutation: synthetic
  Promoter: CMV-IE
  Cloning method: Restriction Enzyme; 5′ cloning site multiple; modular (not destroyed); 3′ cloning site multiple; modular (unknown if destroyed)
  Sequencing primers: 5′ 491-511; 3′ WPRE-
Terms and licenses: Academic/Nonprofit Terms; Industry Terms: Not Available to Industry
Depositor comments: Constructs are multipart, modular and generated iteratively.
How to cite: AAV-CMV-NLS-mTurquoise2dC7-408LOV2-Ja(delta)-NES21-WPRE was a gift from Michael Courtney (Addgene plasmid # 159963 ; http://n2t.net/addgene:159963 ; RRID:Addgene_159963)
