[The description below was written by a language model from this plasmid's Addgene catalogue record and the feature table of its GenBank file.]
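Description:
AAV-CMV-NLS-mTurquoise2dC7-408LOV2-Ja(delta)-NES21-WPRE is a 5.8 kb AAV transfer plasmid for mammalian expression of a synthetic, light-controlled nuclear export ("optoNES") protein. The expression cassette lies between two AAV2 inverted terminal repeats, which allow the intervening DNA to be packaged into recombinant AAV particles when replication and capsid functions are supplied in trans. The plasmid can also be used for direct transfection. In bacteria it is maintained at high copy from a ColE1/pUC-type origin and selected with ampicillin through the bla gene. An f1 phage origin is also present. A recombination-deficient host strain is recorded for propagation, which is typical for ITR-containing plasmids.

Transcription is driven by the human CMV immediate-early enhancer and promoter, with Kozak consensus sequences at the start of the coding region. A WPRE follows the insert to boost transcript stability and expression, and a human growth hormone polyadenylation signal terminates the message. The roughly 1.25 kb insert is not annotated as a CDS in the feature table, but EGFP-family primer sites mark the fluorescent protein portion. From its name, it encodes a nuclear localisation signal, the cyan fluorescent protein mTurquoise2 truncated by seven C-terminal residues, a LOV2 photosensory domain beginning at residue 408 with a modified Jα helix, and a nuclear export signal designated NES21. In designs of this kind, blue-light-induced unfolding of the Jα helix exposes the caged export signal, shifting the protein from nucleus to cytoplasm. According to the record, the mTurquoise2–LOV2 junction was modified to alter resonance energy transfer between the fluorophore and LOV2, an approach the depositors used to sensitise and monitor LOV2 switching in situ. The construct is described as modular and was assembled iteratively by restriction cloning.
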