LOCUS       Exported 5823 bp ds-DNA circular SYN 13-MAY-2021
DEFINITION  optoNES construct with modified mTurquoise2-LOV2 RET.
ACCESSION   .
VERSION     .
KEYWORDS    AAV-CMV-NLS-mTurquoise2dC7-408LOV2-Ja(delta)-NES21-WPRE
SOURCE      synthetic DNA construct
  ORGANISM  synthetic DNA construct
REFERENCE   1 (bases 1 to 5823)
  AUTHORS   Li LL, Klein FM, Li Greci L, Popinigis A, Freudenberg F, Courtney MJ
  TITLE     Resonance energy transfer sensitises and monitors in situ switching
            of LOV2-based optogenetic actuators.
  JOURNAL   Nat Commun. 2020 Oct 9;11(1):5107. doi: 10.1038/s41467-020-18816-8.
  PUBMED    33037199
REFERENCE   2 (bases 1 to 5823)
  AUTHORS   .
  TITLE     Direct Submission
  JOURNAL   Exported May 13, 2021 from SnapGene Server 1.1.58
            http://www.snapgene.com
FEATURES             Location/Qualifiers
     source          1..5823
                     /organism="synthetic DNA construct"
                     /mol_type="other DNA"
     repeat_region   1..130
                     /label=AAV2 ITR (alternate)
                     /note="Functional equivalent of wild-type AAV2 ITR"
     enhancer        205..508
                     /label=CMV enhancer
                     /note="human cytomegalovirus immediate early enhancer"
     promoter        509..712
                     /label=CMV promoter
                     /note="human cytomegalovirus (CMV) immediate early
                     promoter"
     primer_bind     663..683
                     /label=CMV-F
                     /note="Human CMV immediate early promoter, forward primer"
     regulatory      742..751
                     /regulatory_class="other"
                     /note="vertebrate consensus sequence for strong initiation
                     of translation (Kozak, 1987)"
     regulatory      787..796
                     /regulatory_class="other"
                     /note="vertebrate consensus sequence for strong initiation
                     of translation (Kozak, 1987)"
     primer_bind     complement(838..859)
                     /label=EGFP-N
                     /note="EGFP, reverse primer"
     primer_bind     complement(1099..1118)
                     /label=EXFP-R
                     /note="For distinguishing EGFP variants, reverse primer"
     primer_bind     1446..1467
                     /label=EGFP-C
                     /note="EGFP, forward primer"
     misc_feature    1952..2540
                     /label=WPRE
                     /note="woodchuck hepatitis virus posttranscriptional
                     regulatory element"
     primer_bind     complement(2005..2025)
                     /label=WPRE-R
                     /note="WPRE, reverse primer"
     CDS             complement(2423..2434)
                     /codon_start=1
                     /product="Factor Xa recognition and cleavage site"
                     /label=Factor Xa site
                     /translation="IEGR"
     polyA_signal    2570..3046
                     /label=hGH poly(A) signal
                     /note="human growth hormone polyadenylation signal"
     primer_bind     complement(2769..2788)
                     /label=hGH-PA-R
                     /note="Human growth hormone terminator, reverse primer"
     repeat_region   3086..3226
                     /label=AAV2 ITR
                     /note="inverted terminal repeat of adeno-associated virus
                     serotype 2"
     repeat_region   3086..3215
                     /label=AAV2 ITR
     rep_origin      3301..3756
                     /direction=RIGHT
                     /label=f1 ori
                     /note="f1 bacteriophage origin of replication; arrow
                     indicates direction of (+) strand synthesis"
     primer_bind     complement(3388..3407)
                     /label=F1ori-R
                     /note="F1 origin, reverse primer"
     primer_bind     3598..3619
                     /label=F1ori-F
                     /note="F1 origin, forward primer"
     primer_bind     complement(3773..3792)
                     /label=pRS-marker
                     /note="pRS vectors, use to sequence yeast selectable
                     marker"
     primer_bind     3892..3914
                     /label=pGEX 3'
                     /note="pGEX vectors, reverse primer"
     primer_bind     complement(3952..3970)
                     /label=pBRforEco
                     /note="pBR322 vectors, upsteam of EcoRI site, forward
                     primer"
     promoter        4038..4142
                     /gene="bla"
                     /label=AmpR promoter
     CDS             4143..5003
                     /codon_start=1
                     /gene="bla"
                     /product="beta-lactamase"
                     /label=AmpR
                     /note="confers resistance to ampicillin, carbenicillin, and
                     related antibiotics"
                     /translation="MSIQHFRVALIPFFAAFCLPVFAHPETLVKVKDAEDQLGARVGYI
                     ELDLNSGKILESFRPEERFPMMSTFKVLLCGAVLSRIDAGQEQLGRRIHYSQNDLVEYS
                     PVTEKHLTDGMTVRELCSAAITMSDNTAANLLLTTIGGPKELTAFLHNMGDHVTRLDRW
                     EPELNEAIPNDERDTTMPVAMATTLRKLLTGELLTLASRQQLIDWMEADKVAGPLLRSA
                     LPAGWFIADKSGAGERGSRGIIAALGPDGKPSRIVVIYTTGSQATMDERNRQIAEIGAS
                     LIKHW"
     primer_bind     complement(4361..4380)
                     /label=Amp-R
                     /note="Ampicillin resistance gene, reverse primer"
     rep_origin      5174..5762
                     /direction=RIGHT
                     /label=ori
                     /note="high-copy-number ColE1/pMB1/pBR322/pUC origin of
                     replication"
     primer_bind     5663..5682
                     /label=pBR322ori-F
                     /note="pBR322 origin, forward primer"
ORIGIN
        1 cctgcaggca gctgcgcgct cgctcgctca ctgaggccgc ccgggcgtcg ggcgaccttt
       61 ggtcgcccgg cctcagtgag cgagcgagcg cgcagagagg gagtggccaa ctccatcact
      121 aggggttcct gcggccgcac gcgtgtgtct agaatagtaa tcaattacgg ggtcattagt
      181 tcatagccca tatatggagt tccgcgttac ataacttacg gtaaatggcc cgcctggctg
      241 accgcccaac gacccccgcc cattgacgtc aataatgacg tatgttccca tagtaacgcc
      301 aatagggact ttccattgac gtcaatgggt ggagtattta cggtaaactg cccacttggc
      361 agtacatcaa gtgtatcata tgccaagtac gccccctatt gacgtcaatg acggtaaatg
      421 gcccgcctgg cattatgccc agtacatgac cttatgggac tttcctactt ggcagtacat
      481 ctacgtatta gtcatcgcta ttaccatggt gatgcggttt tggcagtaca tcaatgggcg
      541 tggatagcgg tttgactcac ggggatttcc aagtctccac cccattgacg tcaatgggag
      601 tttgttttgg caccaaaatc aacgggactt tccaaaatgt cgtaacaact ccgccccatt
      661 gacgcaaatg ggcggtaggc gtgtacggtg ggaggtctat ataagcagag ctggtttagt
      721 gaaccgtcag atccgctagc cgccaccatg gccgcagcaa agcgcgtgaa gctggaccta
      781 ccggtcgcca ccatggtgag caagggcgag gagctgttca ccggggtggt gcccatcctg
      841 gtcgagctgg acggcgacgt aaacggccac aagttcagcg tgtccggcga gggcgagggc
      901 gatgccacct acggcaagct gaccctgaag ttcatctgca ccaccggcaa gctgcccgtg
      961 ccctggccca ccctcgtgac caccctgtcc tggggcgtgc agtgcttcgc ccgctacccc
     1021 gaccacatga agcagcacga cttcttcaag tccgccatgc ccgaaggcta cgtccaggag
     1081 cgcaccatct tcttcaagga cgacggcaac tacaagaccc gcgccgaggt gaagttcgag
     1141 ggcgacaccc tggtgaaccg catcgagctg aagggcatcg acttcaagga ggacggcaac
     1201 atcctggggc acaagctgga gtacaactac tttagcgaca acgtctatat caccgccgac
     1261 aagcagaaga acggcatcaa ggccaacttc aagatccgcc acaacatcga ggacggcggc
     1321 gtgcagctcg ccgaccacta ccagcagaac acccccatcg gcgacggccc cgtgctgctg
     1381 cccgacaacc actacctgag cacccagtcc aagcttagca aagaccccaa cgagaagcgc
     1441 gatcacatgg tcctgctgga gttcgtgacc gccgccggga tcactctcct cgagagaatc
     1501 gagaaaaact tcgtcatcac cgaccctaga ctgcccgata atcctatcat cttcgcctcc
     1561 gactcatttc tccagctcac tgagtactct cgggaggaaa ttctgggccg gaattgccgg
     1621 ttcctccagg gacctgaaac cgatagagcc actgtccgaa aaatccggga tgccatcgac
     1681 aatcagactg aggtgaccgt ccagctcatc aattacacca aatctggcaa aaaattctgg
     1741 aacctgttcc acctccagcc tatgagagat cagaagggcg acgtccagta ctttattggc
     1801 gtccagctgg atggaactga acatgtgagg gacgctgcag aacgagaggg cgtgatgctc
     1861 atcaaaaaaa ccgccgaaaa catcgatgag ctgctgaagg agctggccga cctgaacctg
     1921 gactagggat ccgcggccgc tagataactg aaatcaacct ctggattaca aaatttgtga
     1981 aagattgact ggtattctta actatgttgc tccttttacg ctatgtggat acgctgcttt
     2041 aatgcctttg tatcatgcta ttgcttcccg tatggccttc attttctcct ccttgtataa
     2101 atcctggttg ctgtctcttt atgaggagtt gtggcccgtt gtcaggcaac gtggcgtggt
     2161 gtgcactgtg tttgctgacg caacccccac tggttggggc attgccacca cctgtcagct
     2221 cctttccggg actttcgctt tccccctccc tattgccacg gcggaactca tcgccgcctg
     2281 ccttgcccgc tgctggacag gggctcggct gttgggcact gacaattccg tggtgttgtc
     2341 ggggaaatca tcgtcctttc cttggctgct cgcctatgtt gccacctgga ttctgcgcgg
     2401 gacgtccttc tgctacgtcc cttcggccct caatccagcg gaccttcctt cccgcggcct
     2461 gctgccggct ctgcggcctc ttccgcgtct tcgccttcgc cctcagacga gtcggatctc
     2521 cctttgggcc gcctccccgc atcgattgta ccgcgggccc gggatctacg ggtggcatcc
     2581 ctgtgacccc tccccagtgc ctctcctggc cctggaagtt gccactccag tgcccaccag
     2641 ccttgtccta ataaaattaa gttgcatcat tttgtctgac taggtgtcct tctataatat
     2701 tatggggtgg aggggggtgg tatggagcaa ggggcaagtt gggaagacaa cctgtagggc
     2761 ctgcggggtc tattgggaac caagctggag tgcagtggca caatcttggc tcactgcaat
     2821 ctccgcctcc tgggttcaag cgattctcct gcctcagcct cccgagttgt tgggattcca
     2881 ggcatgcatg accaggctca gctaattttt gtttttttgg tagagacggg gtttcaccat
     2941 attggccagg ctggtctcca actcctaatc tcaggtgatc tacccacctt ggcctcccaa
     3001 attgctggga ttacaggcgt gaaccactgc tcccttccct gtccttctga ttttgtaggt
     3061 aaccacgtgc ggaccgagcg gccgcaggaa cccctagtga tggagttggc cactccctct
     3121 ctgcgcgctc gctcgctcac tgaggccggg cgaccaaagg tcgcccgacg cccgggcttt
     3181 gcccgggcgg cctcagtgag cgagcgagcg cgcagctgcc tgcaggggcg cctgatgcgg
     3241 tattttctcc ttacgcatct gtgcggtatt tcacaccgca tannnnnnnn nnnnnnnnnn
     3301 nnnnnnnnnn nnnnnnnnnn nnnnnnnnnn nnnnnnnnnn nnnnnnnnnn nnnnnnnnnn
     3361 nnnnnnnnnn nnnnnnntnn nnnnnnnnnn nnnnnnnnnn nnnnnnnnnn nnnnnnnnnn
     3421 nnnncnnnnn nnnnnnnnnn nnnnnnnnnn nnnnnnnnnn nnnnnnnnnn nnnnnnnnnn
     3481 nnnnnnnnnn nnnnnnnnnn nnnnnnnnnn nnnnnnnnnn nnnnnnnnnn nnnnnnnnnn
     3541 nnnnnnnnnn nnnnnnnnnn nnnnnncctt tgacgttgga gtccacgttc tttaatagtg
     3601 gactcttgtt ccaaactgga acaacactca actctatctc gggctattct tttgatttat
     3661 aagggatttt gccgatttcg gtctattggt taaaaaatga gctgatttaa caaaaattta
     3721 acgcgaattt taacaaaata ttaacgttta caattttatg gtgcactctc agtacaatct
     3781 gctctgatgc cgcatagtta agccagcccc gacacccgcc aacacccgct gacgcgccct
     3841 gacgggcttg tctgctcccg gcatccgctt acagacaagc tgtgaccgtc tccgggagct
     3901 gcatgtgtca gaggttttca ccgtcatcac cgaaacgcgc gagacgaaag ggcctcgtga
     3961 tacgcctatt tttataggtt aatgtcatga taataatggt ttcttagacg tcaggtggca
     4021 cttttcgggg aaatgtgcgc ggaaccccta tttgtttatt tttctaaata cattcaaata
     4081 tgtatccgct catgagacaa taaccctgat aaatgcttca ataatattga aaaaggaaga
     4141 gtatgagtat tcaacatttc cgtgtcgccc ttattccctt ttttgcggca ttttgccttc
     4201 ctgtttttgc tcacccagaa acgctggtga aagtaaaaga tgctgaagat cagttgggtg
     4261 cacgagtggg ttacatcgaa ctggatctca acagcggtaa gatccttgag agttttcgcc
     4321 ccgaagaacg ttttccaatg atgagcactt ttaaagttct gctatgtggc gcggtattat
     4381 cccgtattga cgccgggcaa gagcaactcg gtcgccgcat acactattct cagaatgact
     4441 tggttgagta ctcaccagtc acagaaaagc atcttacgga tggcatgaca gtaagagaat
     4501 tatgcagtgc tgccataacc atgagtgata acactgcggc caacttactt ctgacaacga
     4561 tcggaggacc gaaggagcta accgcttttt tgcacaacat gggggatcat gtaactcgcc
     4621 ttgatcgttg ggaaccggag ctgaatgaag ccataccaaa cgacgagcgt gacaccacga
     4681 tgcctgtagc aatggcaaca acgttgcgca aactattaac tggcgaacta cttactctag
     4741 cttcccggca acaattaata gactggatgg aggcggataa agttgcagga ccacttctgc
     4801 gctcggccct tccggctggc tggtttattg ctgataaatc tggagccggt gagcgtgggt
     4861 ctcgcggtat cattgcagca ctggggccag atggtaagcc ctcccgtatc gtagttatct
     4921 acacgacggg gagtcaggca actatggatg aacgaaatag acagatcgct gagataggtg
     4981 cctcactgat taagcattgg taactgtcag accaagttta ctcatatata ctttagattg
     5041 atttaaaact tcatttttaa tttaaaagga tctaggtgaa gatccttttt gataatctca
     5101 tgaccaaaat cccttaacgt gagttttcgt tccactgagc gtcagacccc gtagaaaaga
     5161 tcaaaggatc ttcttgagat cctttttttc tgcgcgtaat ctgctgcttg caaacaaaaa
     5221 aaccaccgct accagcggtg gtttgtttgc cggatcaaga gctaccaact ctttttccga
     5281 aggtaactgg cttcagcaga gcgcagatac caaatactgt tcttctagtg tagccgtagt
     5341 taggccacca cttcaagaac tctgtagcac cgcctacata cctcgctctg ctaatcctgt
     5401 taccagtggc tgctgccagt ggcgataagt cgtgtcttac cgggttggac tcaagacgat
     5461 agttaccgga taaggcgcag cggtcgggct gaacgggggg ttcgtgcaca cagcccagct
     5521 tggagcgaac gacctacacc gaactgagat acctacagcg tgagctatga gaaagcgcca
     5581 cgcttcccga agggagaaag gcggacaggt atccggtaag cggcagggtc ggaacaggag
     5641 agcgcacgag ggagcttcca gggggaaacg cctggtatct ttatagtcct gtcgggtttc
     5701 gccacctctg acttgagcgt cgatttttgt gatgctcgtc aggggggcgg agcctatgga
     5761 aaaacgccag caacgcggcc tttttacggt tcctggcctt ttgctggcct tttgctcaca
     5821 tgt
//
